Addgene plasmid #121697: IG703: pMVP (L1-R5) TRE promoter
Purpose: pMVP L1-R5 entry plasmid, contains TRE promoter for 4-component MultiSite Gateway Pro assembly
Depositing lab: Christopher Newgard. Depositing organization: Duke University. Publication: Creation of versatile cloning platforms for transgene expression and dCas9-based epigenome editing. Haldeman JM, Conway AE, Arlotto ME, Slentz DH, Muoio DM, Becker TC, Newgard CB. Nucleic Acids Res. 2018 Dec 27. pii: 5264291. doi: 10.1093/nar/gky1286. PubMed 30590691.
Backbone
  Vector backbone: pDONR221 P1-P5r
  Backbone manufacturer: Invitrogen
  Backbone size w/o insert (bp): 2606
  Vector type: Synthetic Biology ; pMVP Gateway Entry Plasmid
Growth in bacteria
  Bacterial resistance: Kanamycin, 50 μg/mL
  Growth temperature: 37°C
  Growth strain: DH5alpha
  Copy number: High Copy
Gene/Insert
  Gene/Insert name: TRE promoter
  Species: Synthetic
  Insert size (bp): 336
  Cloning method: Gateway Cloning
  Sequencing primers: 5′ M13F; 3′ M13R
Terms and licenses: Academic/Nonprofit Terms; Industry Terms: Not Available to Industry
Depositor comments: TRE promoter sequence PCR'd from PTight promoter (Clontech)
How to cite: IG703: pMVP (L1-R5) TRE promoter was a gift from Christopher Newgard (Addgene plasmid # 121697 ; http://n2t.net/addgene:121697 ; RRID:Addgene_121697)
