[The description below was written by a language model from this plasmid's Addgene catalogue record and the feature table of its GenBank file.]
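Description:
IG703: pMVP (L1-R5) TRE promoter is a small (about 2.9 kb) Gateway entry plasmid built on the Invitrogen pDONR221 P1-P5r backbone and belonging to the pMVP modular cloning platform. It is a bacterial shuttle for a DNA part rather than an expression vector in its own right. It replicates in E. coli from a high-copy ColE1/pUC-type origin and is selected with kanamycin through the aph(3')-Ia aminoglycoside phosphotransferase gene. Upstream of the cloning region sit the rrnB T1 and T2 transcription terminators, which insulate the insert from read-through transcription. M13 forward and reverse primer sites, plus a T7 promoter on the far side, flank the cassette for sequence verification.

The payload is a synthetic 336 bp tetracycline-responsive element promoter, amplified from the PTight promoter. The annotation shows seven tet operator repeats followed by a minimal CMV promoter. This arrangement has very low basal activity and is switched on only when a tetracycline-controlled transactivator (tTA or rtTA) binds the operators, giving doxycycline-regulated transcription in mammalian cells. The promoter is bracketed by attL1 and attR5 recombination sites, which define it as the first-position module in a four-component MultiSite Gateway Pro assembly. In an LR Clonase reaction it is joined in a fixed order and orientation with three other entry modules carrying compatible att sites and a destination vector. The resulting expression construct places the downstream elements under inducible TRE control. The record does not specify the partner modules or destination vectors, but the associated work concerns versatile transgene expression and dCas9-based epigenome editing platforms.
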