LOCUS       Exported 2942 bp ds-DNA circular SYN 13-MAY-2021
DEFINITION  pMVP L1-R5 entry plasmid, contains TRE promoter for 4-component
            MultiSite Gateway Pro assembly.
ACCESSION   .
VERSION     .
KEYWORDS    IG703: pMVP (L1-R5) TRE promoter
SOURCE      synthetic DNA construct
  ORGANISM  synthetic DNA construct
REFERENCE   1 (bases 1 to 2942)
  AUTHORS   Haldeman JM, Conway AE, Arlotto ME, Slentz DH, Muoio DM, Becker TC,
            Newgard CB
  TITLE     Creation of versatile cloning platforms for transgene expression and
            dCas9-based epigenome editing.
  JOURNAL   Nucleic Acids Res. 2018 Dec 27. pii: 5264291. doi:
            10.1093/nar/gky1286.
  PUBMED    30590691
REFERENCE   2 (bases 1 to 2942)
  AUTHORS   .
  TITLE     Direct Submission
  JOURNAL   Exported May 13, 2021 from SnapGene Server 1.1.58
            http://www.snapgene.com
FEATURES             Location/Qualifiers
     source          1..2942
                     /organism="synthetic DNA construct"
                     /mol_type="other DNA"
     primer_bind     92..109
                     /label=L4440
                     /note="L4440 vector, forward primer"
     terminator      268..295
                     /label=rrnB T2 terminator
                     /note="transcription terminator T2 from the E. coli rrnB
                     gene"
     terminator      387..473
                     /gene="Escherichia coli rrnB"
                     /label=rrnB T1 terminator
                     /note="transcription terminator T1 from the E. coli rrnB
                     gene"
     primer_bind     522..544
                     /label=M13/pUC Forward
                     /note="In lacZ gene"
     primer_bind     536..553
                     /label=M13 Forward
                     /note="In lacZ gene. Also called M13-F20 or M13 (-21)
                     Forward"
     primer_bind     537..553
                     /label=M13 fwd
                     /note="common sequencing primer, one of multiple similar
                     variants"
     protein_bind    569..668
                     /gene="mutant version of attL"
                     /label=attL1
                     /bound_moiety="LR Clonase(TM)"
                     /note="recombination site for the Gateway(R) LR reaction"
     promoter        674..988
                     /label=tight TRE promoter
                     /note="Tet-responsive promoter PTight, consisting of seven
                     tet operator sequences followed by the minimal CMV
                     promoter"
     protein_bind    682..700
                     /gene="tetO"
                     /label=tet operator
                     /bound_moiety="tetracycline repressor TetR"
                     /note="bacterial operator O2 for the tetR and tetA genes"
     protein_bind    718..736
                     /gene="tetO"
                     /label=tet operator
                     /bound_moiety="tetracycline repressor TetR"
                     /note="bacterial operator O2 for the tetR and tetA genes"
     protein_bind    753..771
                     /gene="tetO"
                     /label=tet operator
                     /bound_moiety="tetracycline repressor TetR"
                     /note="bacterial operator O2 for the tetR and tetA genes"
     protein_bind    789..807
                     /gene="tetO"
                     /label=tet operator
                     /bound_moiety="tetracycline repressor TetR"
                     /note="bacterial operator O2 for the tetR and tetA genes"
     protein_bind    825..843
                     /gene="tetO"
                     /label=tet operator
                     /bound_moiety="tetracycline repressor TetR"
                     /note="bacterial operator O2 for the tetR and tetA genes"
     protein_bind    860..878
                     /gene="tetO"
                     /label=tet operator
                     /bound_moiety="tetracycline repressor TetR"
                     /note="bacterial operator O2 for the tetR and tetA genes"
     protein_bind    896..914
                     /gene="tetO"
                     /label=tet operator
                     /bound_moiety="tetracycline repressor TetR"
                     /note="bacterial operator O2 for the tetR and tetA genes"
     primer_bind     961..985
                     /label=LNCX
                     /note="Human CMV promoter, forward primer"
     protein_bind    1005..1128
                     /gene="mutant version of attR"
                     /label=attR5
                     /bound_moiety="LR Clonase(TM)"
                     /note="recombination site for the Gateway(R) LR reaction"
     primer_bind     complement(1183..1202)
                     /label=T7
                     /note="T7 promoter, forward primer"
     promoter        complement(1184..1202)
                     /label=T7 promoter
                     /note="promoter for bacteriophage T7 RNA polymerase"
     primer_bind     complement(1207..1223)
                     /label=M13 rev
                     /note="common sequencing primer, one of multiple similar
                     variants"
     primer_bind     complement(1207..1223)
                     /label=M13 Reverse
                     /note="In lacZ gene. Also called M13-rev"
     primer_bind     complement(1325..1344)
                     /label=pENTR-R
                     /note="pENTR vectors, reverse primer"
     CDS             1336..2145
                     /codon_start=1
                     /gene="aph(3')-Ia"
                     /product="aminoglycoside phosphotransferase"
                     /label=KanR
                     /note="confers resistance to kanamycin in bacteria or G418
                     (Geneticin(R)) in eukaryotes"
                     /translation="MSHIQRETSRPRLNSNMDADLYGYKWARDNVGQSGATIYRLYGKP
                     DAPELFLKHGKGSVANDVTDEMVRLNWLTEFMPLPTIKHFIRTPDDAWLLTTAIPGKTA
                     FQVLEEYPDSGENIVDALAVFLRRLHSIPVCNCPFNSDRVFRLAQAQSRMNNGLVDASD
                     FDDERNGWPVEQVWKEMHKLLPFSPDSVVTHGDFSLDNLIFDEGKLIGCIDVGRVGIAD
                     RYQDLAILWNCLGEFSPSLQKRLFQKYGIDNPDMNKLQFHLMLDEFF"
     primer_bind     complement(1403..1422)
                     /label=Kan-R
                     /note="Kanamycin resistance gene, reverse primer"
     rep_origin      2292..2880
                     /direction=RIGHT
                     /label=ori
                     /note="high-copy-number ColE1/pMB1/pBR322/pUC origin of
                     replication"
     primer_bind     2781..2800
                     /label=pBR322ori-F
                     /note="pBR322 origin, forward primer"
ORIGIN
        1 ctttcctgcg ttatcccctg attctgtgga taaccgtatt accgcctttg agtgagctga
       61 taccgctcgc cgcagccgaa cgaccgagcg cagcgagtca gtgagcgagg aagcggaaga
      121 gcgcccaata cgcaaaccgc ctctccccgc gcgttggccg attcattaat gcagctggca
      181 cgacaggttt cccgactgga aagcgggcag tgagcgcaac gcaattaata cgcgtaccgc
      241 tagccaggaa gagtttgtag aaacgcaaaa aggccatccg tcaggatggc cttctgctta
      301 gtttgatgcc tggcagttta tggcgggcgt cctgcccgcc accctccggg ccgttgcttc
      361 acaacgttca aatccgctcc cggcggattt gtcctactca ggagagcgtt caccgacaaa
      421 caacagataa aacgaaaggc ccagtcttcc gactgagcct ttcgttttat ttgatgcctg
      481 gcagttccct actctcgcgt taacgctagc atggatgttt tcccagtcac gacgttgtaa
      541 aacgacggcc agtcttaagc tcgggcccca aataatgatt ttattttgac tgatagtgac
      601 ctgttcgttg caacaaattg atgagcaatg cttttttata atgccaactt tgtacaaaaa
      661 agcaggctgc ctcgagttta ctccctatca gtgatagaga acgtatgtcg agtttactcc
      721 ctatcagtga tagagaacga tgtcgagttt actccctatc agtgatagag aacgtatgtc
      781 gagtttactc cctatcagtg atagagaacg tatgtcgagt ttactcccta tcagtgatag
      841 agaacgtatg tcgagtttat ccctatcagt gatagagaac gtatgtcgag tttactccct
      901 atcagtgata gagaacgtat gtcgaggtag gcgtgtacgg tgggaggcct atataagcag
      961 agctcgttta gtgaaccgtc agatcgcctg gagaattgga tccacaactt tgtatacaaa
     1021 agttgaacga gaaacgtaaa atgatataaa tatcaatata ttaaattaga ttttgcataa
     1081 aaaacagact acataatact gtaaaacaca acatatccag tcactatgaa tcaactactt
     1141 agatggtatt agtgacctgt actgcagggc ggccgcgata tcccctatag tgagtcgtat
     1201 tacatggtca tagctgtttc ctggcagctc tggcccgtgt ctcaaaatct ctgatgttac
     1261 attgcacaag ataaaaatat atcatcatga acaataaaac tgtctgctta cataaacagt
     1321 aatacaaggg gtgttatgag ccatattcaa cgggaaacgt cgaggccgcg attaaattcc
     1381 aacatggatg ctgatttata tgggtataaa tgggctcgcg ataatgtcgg gcaatcaggt
     1441 gcgacaatct atcgcttgta tgggaagccc gatgcgccag agttgtttct gaaacatggc
     1501 aaaggtagcg ttgccaatga tgttacagat gagatggtca gactaaactg gctgacggaa
     1561 tttatgcctc ttccgaccat caagcatttt atccgtactc ctgatgatgc atggttactc
     1621 accactgcga tccccggaaa aacagcattc caggtattag aagaatatcc tgattcaggt
     1681 gaaaatattg ttgatgcgct ggcagtgttc ctgcgccggt tgcattcgat tcctgtttgt
     1741 aattgtcctt ttaacagcga tcgcgtattt cgtctcgctc aggcgcaatc acgaatgaat
     1801 aacggtttgg ttgatgcgag tgattttgat gacgagcgta atggctggcc tgttgaacaa
     1861 gtctggaaag aaatgcataa acttttgcca ttctcaccgg attcagtcgt cactcatggt
     1921 gatttctcac ttgataacct tatttttgac gaggggaaat taataggttg tattgatgtt
     1981 ggacgagtcg gaatcgcaga ccgataccag gatcttgcca tcctatggaa ctgcctcggt
     2041 gagttttctc cttcattaca gaaacggctt tttcaaaaat atggtattga taatcctgat
     2101 atgaataaat tgcagtttca tttgatgctc gatgagtttt tctaatcaga attggttaat
     2161 tggttgtaac actggcagag cattacgctg acttgacggg acggcgcaag ctcatgacca
     2221 aaatccctta acgtgagtta cgcgtcgttc cactgagcgt cagaccccgt agaaaagatc
     2281 aaaggatctt cttgagatcc tttttttctg cgcgtaatct gctgcttgca aacaaaaaaa
     2341 ccaccgctac cagcggtggt ttgtttgccg gatcaagagc taccaactct ttttccgaag
     2401 gtaactggct tcagcagagc gcagatacca aatactgttc ttctagtgta gccgtagtta
     2461 ggccaccact tcaagaactc tgtagcaccg cctacatacc tcgctctgct aatcctgtta
     2521 ccagtggctg ctgccagtgg cgataagtcg tgtcttaccg ggttggactc aagacgatag
     2581 ttaccggata aggcgcagcg gtcgggctga acggggggtt cgtgcacaca gcccagcttg
     2641 gagcgaacga cctacaccga actgagatac ctacagcgtg agctatgaga aagcgccacg
     2701 cttcccgaag ggagaaaggc ggacaggtat ccggtaagcg gcagggtcgg aacaggagag
     2761 cgcacgaggg agcttccagg gggaaacgcc tggtatcttt atagtcctgt cgggtttcgc
     2821 cacctctgac ttgagcgtcg atttttgtga tgctcgtcag gggggcggag cctatggaaa
     2881 aacgccagca acgcggcctt tttacggttc ctggcctttt gctggccttt tgctcacatg
     2941 tt
//
